>Addgene plasmid #210551 | LT0 | addgene full sequence | sequence record 426230 | Addgene NGS Result
GGCCTTGTGGGGTCAGTTCCGGCTGGGGGTTCAGCAGCCAGCGCTTTACTGAGATCCTCTTCCGCTTCCT
CGCTCACTGACTCGCTGCGCTCGGTCGTTCGGCTGCGGCGAGCGGTATCAGCTCACTCAAAGGCGGTAAT
ACGGTTATCCACAGAATCAGGGGATAACGCAGGAAAGAACATGTGAGCAAAAGGCCAGCAAAAGGCCAGG
AACCGTAAAAAGGCCGCGTTGCTGGCGTTTTTCCATAGGCTCCGCCCCCCTGACGAGCATCACAAAAATC
GACGCTCAAGTCAGAGGTGGCGAAACCCGACAGGACTATAAAGATACCAGGCGTTTCCCCCTGGAAGCTC
CCTCGTGCGCTCTCCTGTTCCGACCCTGCCGCTTACCGGATACCTGTCCGCCTTTCTCCCTTCGGGAAGC
GTGGCGCTTTCTCATAGCTCACGCTGTAGGTATCTCAGTTCGGTGTAGGTCGTTCGCTCCAAGCTGGGCT
GTGTGCACGAACCCCCCGTTCAGCCCGACCGCTGCGCCTTATCCGGTAACTATCGTCTTGAGTCCAACCC
GGTAAGACACGACTTATCGCCACTGGCAGCAGCCACTGGTAACAGGATTAGCAGAGCGAGGTATGTAGGC
GGTGCTACAGAGTTCTTGAAGTGGTGGCCTAACTACGGCTACACTAGAAGAACAGTATTTGGTATCTGCG
CTCTGCTGAAGCCAGTTACCTTCGGAAAAAGAGTTGGTAGCTCTTGATCCGGCAAACAAACCACCGCTGG
TAGCGGTGGTTTTTTTGTTTGCAAGCAGCAGATTACGCGCAGAAAAAAAGGATCTCAAGAAGATCCTTTG
ATCTTTTCTACGGGGTCTGACGCTCAGTGGAACGAAAACTCACGTTAAGGGATTTTGGTCATGAGATTAT
CAAAAAGGATCTTCACCTAGATCCTTTTGGATCTCCTGTGGTTGGCATGCACATACAAATGGACGAACGG
ATAAACCTTTTCACGCCCTTTTAAATATCCGATTATTCTAATAAACGCTCTTTTCTCTTAGGTTTACCCG
CCAATATATCCTGTCAAACACTGATAGTTTAAACTGAAGGCGGGAAACGACAATCTGCTAGTGGATCTCC
CAGTCACGACGTTGTAAAACGGGCGCCCCGCGGAAAGCTTGCTAGCCAATTGGGGCCCAACGTTCTCGAG
TTTTTCTAGAAGGCCTTGGATCCACCCGGGAGAATTCGTCGACTTTGCGGCCGCATCGATACTGCAGGAG
CTCGGTACCTTTTACTAGTGATATCGATCATGAGCGACCTGTATTCAGTCGACTGGTACCAACATCAGCT
TTTTTTCTTCTTCTTCGTTCATACAGTTTTTTTTTGTTTATCAGCTTACATTTTCTTGAACCGTAGCTTT
CGTTTTCTTCTTTTTAACTTTCCATTCGGAGTTTTTGTATCTTGTTTCATAGTTTGTCCCAGGATTAGAA
TGATTAGGCATCGAACCTTCAAGAATTTGATTGAATAAAACATCTTCATTCTTAAGATATGAAGATAATC
TTCAAAAGGCCCCTGGGAATCTGAAAGAAGAGAAGCAGGCCCATTTATATGGGAAAGAACAATAGTATTT
CTTATATAGGCCCATTTAAGTTGAAAACAATCTTCAAAAGTCCCACATCGCTTAGATAAGAAAACGAAGC
TGAGTTTATATACAGCTAGAGTCGAAGTAGTGATTGGAACAAAGCACCAGTGGTCTAGTGGTAGAATAGT
ACCCTGCCACGGTACAGACCCGGGTTCGATTCCCGGCTGGTGCAGTCCCCTCCACCCCACAGTGGTTTTA
GAGCTAGAAATAGCAAGTTAAAATAAGGCTAGTCCGTTATCAACTTGAAAAAGTGGCACCGAGTCGGTGC
TTTTTTTTTTTTTCTGCTTTCTGCCCTTGCCAATCCATATCTGAAGAAGAAAAAAAAACACAAAATTACG
ATTTAGATCCGATATAACAAAATTTGAATCGCACAGATCGATCTCTTTGGAGATTCTATACCTAGAAAAT
GGAGACGATTTTCAAATCTCTGTAAAAATTCTGGTTTCTTCTTGACGGAAGAAGACGACGACTCCAATAT
TTCGGTTAGTACTGAACCGGAAAGTTTGACTGGTGCAACCAATTTAATGTACCGTACGTAACGCACCAAT
CGGATTTTGTATTCAATGGGCCTTATCTGTGAGCCCATTAATTGATGTGACGGCCTAAACTAAATCCGAA
CGGTTTATTTCAGCGATCCGCGACGGTTTGTATTCAGCCAATAGCAATCAATTATGTAGCAGTGGTGATC
CTCGTCAAACCAGTAAAGCTAGATCTGGACCGTTGAATTGGTGCAAGAAAGCACATGTTGTGATATTTTT
ACCCGTACGATTAGAAAACTTGAGAAACACATTGATAATCGATAAAAACCGTCCGATCATATAAATCCGC
TTTACCATCGTTGCCTATAAATTAATATCAATAGCCGTACACGCGTGAAGACTGACAATATTATCTTTTT
CGAATTCGGAGCTCAAGTTTGAAATTCGGAGAAGCTAGAGAGTTTTCTGAGGTACGATTCTTCGATCCTC
TTTGATTTTCCTGGAAATATTTTTTCGGTGATCGTGAAACTACTGGAATCGCTCGATAGGTGGTACGAAA
TTAGGCGAGATTAGTTTCTATTCTTGGCCATTATCTTGTTTCTTCGCCGAATGATCTTCCGGATAAAGAT
TTTAGGTTAGAGATGAATCGTATAGCTAGATTTCATCACCAGATAGTTTCTTTGTCTAGAATCTCTGAAA
TTCTCGATAGTTTTCACATGTGTAAATAGATTGTTCTTATTCGGCGATTGTTGATTAGGGTTTTGATTTT
CTTGATTATGCGATTGCAATTAGGGATTTTCTTTGGTTTTGTGTTGATCTTACGATACATTCCGGCAATT
GAATACGTATGGATCTAAATCTTGTTAATTTGTTGAACAGGACGATGCGTCCCCTCCACCCCACAGTGGG
GGCACCAAGAGCCGAGAAGAAGCCCGCCGAGAAAAAAACCGCCGCTGAGAGGCCGGTGGAAGAGAACAAG
GCTGCTGAAAAGGCTCCGGCGGAGAAGAAACCCAAGGCGGGGAAGAAATTGCCACCAAAGGAAGCCGGTG
ACAAGAAGAAGAAGCGATCTAAGAAAAACGTCGAAACCTACAAGATCTACATCTTCAAGGTGCTGAAGCA
GGTTCATCCAGATATCGGAATTTCAAGCAAAGCCATGGGGATTATGAACAGTTTCATCAACGACATATTC
GAGAAGCTAGCTCAGGAATCTTCGAAACTCGCTAGGTACAACAAGAAGCCGACCATTACATCTCGCGAGA
TCCAGACGGCTGTGAGACTCGTCCTCCCCGGTGAACTCGCTAAACACGCCGTCTCTGAAGGTACCAAGGC
GGTTACCAAGTTTACTAGCTCCATGGTGAGCAAGGGCGAGGAGCTGTTCACCGGGGTGGTGCCCATCCTG
GTCGAGCTGGACGGCGACGTAAACGGCCACAAGTTCAGCGTCCGCGGCGAGGGCGAGGGCGATGCCACCA
ACGGCAAGCTGACCCTGAAGTTCATCTGCACCACCGGCAAGCTGCCCGTGCCCTGGCCCACCCTCGTGAC
CACCTTCGGCTACGGCGTGGCCTGCTTCAGCCGCTACCCCGACCACATGAAGCAGCACGACTTCTTCAAG
TCCGCCATGCCCGAAGGCTACGTCCAGGAGCGCACCATCTCTTTCAAGGACGACGGTACCTACAAGACCC
GCGCCGAGGTGAAGTTCGAGGGCGACACCCTGGTGAACCGCATCGAGCTGAAGGGCATCGACTTCAAGGA
GGACGGCAACATCCTGGGGCACAAGCTGGAGTACAACTTCAACAGCCACAACGTCTATATCACGGCCGAC
AAGCAGAAGAACGGCATCAAGGCTAACTTCAAGATCCGCCACAACGTTGAGGACGGCAGCGTGCAGCTCG
CCGACCACTACCAGCAGAACACCCCCATCGGCGACGGCCCCGTGCTGCTGCCCGACAACCACTACCTGAG
CCATCAGTCCGCCCTGAGCAAAGACCCCAACGAGAAGCGCGATCACATGGTCCTGCTGGAGTTCGTGACC
GCCGCCGGGATTACACATGGCATGGACGAGCTGTACAAGTAATCAGGTGGATCCTAGATAACCTTTACCT
TCATTCCCTGTAAATTGGTACCCTGCATCTCGTCTCTGTTATGCTTAAGAAGTTCAATGTTTCGTTTCAT
GTAAAACTTTGGTGGTTTGTGTTTTGGGGCCTTGTATAATCCCTGATGAATAAGTGTTCTACTATGTTTC
CGTTCCTGTTATCTCTTTCTTTCTAATGACAAGTCGAACTTCTTCTTTATCATCGCTTCGTTTTTATTAT
CTGTGCTTCTTTTGTTTAATACGCCTGCAAAGTGACTCGACTCTGTTTAGTGCAGTTCTGCGAAACTTGT
AAATAGTCCAATTGTTGGCCTCTAGTAATAGATGTAGCGAAAGTGTTGAGCTGTTGGGTTCTAAGGATGG
CTTGAACATGTTAATCTTTTAGGTTCTGAGTATGATGAACATTCGTTGTTGCTAAGAAATGCCTGTAATG
TCCCACAAATGTAGAAAATGGTTCGTACCTTTGTCCAAGCATTGATATGTCTGATGAGAGGAAACTGCAA
GATACTGAGCTTGGTTTAACGAAGGAGAGGCAGTTTCTTCCTTCCAAAGCATTTCATTTGACAATGCCTT
GATCATCTTAAGTAGAGTTTCTGTTGTGGAAAGTTTGAAACTTTGAAGAAACGACTCTCAAGTAAATTGA
TGATCACAAGTGAAAGTGTATGTTACTAACTATTGAAACCAAATTAACATAGGGTTTTTATTTAAATAAA
AGTTTAACCTTCTTTTTAAAAAATTGTTCATAGTGTCATGTCAGAACAAGAGCTACAAATCACACATAGC
ATGCATAAGCGGAGCTATGATGAGTGGTATTGTTTTGTTCGTCACTTGTCACTCTTTTCCAACACATAAT
CCCGACAACAACGTAAGAGCATCTCTCTCTCTCCACACACACTCATGCATGCATGCATTCTTACACGTGA
TTGCCATGCAAATCTCCTTTCTCACCTATAAATACAAACCAACCCTTCACTACACTCTTCACTCAAACCA
AAACAAGAAAACATACACAAATAGCAAAACAAGGGCGAATTCTCAACACAACATATACAAAACAAACGAA
TCTCAAGCAATCAAGCATTCTACTTCTATTGCAGCAATTTAAATCATTTCTTTTAAAGCAAAAGCAATTT
TCTGAAAATTTTCACCATTTACGAACGATAGCCATGGTGAGCAAGGGCGAGGAGGATAACATGGCCATCA
TCAAGGAGTTCATGCGCTTCAAGGTGCACATGGAGGGCTCCGTGAACGGCCACGAGTTCGAGATCGAGGG
CGAGGGCGAGGGCCGCCCCTACGAGGGCACCCAGACCGCCAAGCTGAAGGTGACCAAGGGTGGCCCCCTG
CCCTTCGCCTGGGACATCCTGTCCCCTCAGTTCATGTACGGCTCCAAGGCCTACGTGAAGCACCCCGCCG
ACATCCCCGACTACTTGAAGCTGTCCTTCCCCGAGGGCTTCAAGTGGGAGCGCGTGATGAACTTCGAGGA
CGGCGGCGTGGTGACCGTGACCCAGGACTCCTCCCTGCAGGACGGCGAGTTCATCTACAAGGTGAAGCTG
CGCGGCACCAACTTCCCCTCCGACGGCCCCGTAATGCAGAAGAAGACGATGGGCTGGGAGGCCTCCTCCG
AGCGGATGTACCCCGAGGACGGCGCCCTGAAGGGCGAGATCAAGCAGAGGCTGAAGCTGAAGGACGGCGG
CCACTACGACGCTGAGGTCAAGACCACCTACAAGGCCAAGAAGCCCGTGCAGCTGCCCGGCGCCTACAAC
GTCAACATCAAGTTGGACATCACCTCCCACAACGAGGACTACACCATCGTGGAACAGTACGAACGCGCCG
AGGGCCGCCACTCCACCGGCGGCATGGACGAGCTGTACAAGTAGCTTGGCTGCAGGTCGACCTGCAGGCA
TGCCCGCTGAAATCACCAGTCTCTCTCTACAAATCTATCTCTCTCTATAATAATGTGTGAGTAGTTCCCA
GATAAGGGAATTAGGGTTCTTATAGGGTTTCGCTCATGTGTTGAGCATATAAGAAACCCTTAGTATGTAT
TTGTATTTGTAAAATACTTCTATCAATAAAATTTCTAATTCCTAAAACCAAAATCCAGGGGTACCGTATG
ATCTAGGGAAGTTCCTATTCCGAAGTTCCTATTCTCTGAAAAGTATAGGAACTTCTTTGCGTATTGGGCG
CTCTTGGCCTTTTTGGCCACCGGTCGTACGGTTAAAACCACCCCAGTACATTAAAAACGTCCGCAATGTG
TTATTAAGTTGTCTAAGCGTCAATTTGTTTACACCACAATATATCCTGCCACCAGCCAGCCAACAGCTCC
CCGACCGGCAGCTCGGCACAAAATCACCACTCGATACAGGCAGCCCATCAGTCCACTAGAGACGCTCACC
GGGCTGGTTGCCCTCGCCGCTGGGCTGGCGGCCGTCTATGGCCCTGCAAACGCGCCAGAAACGCCGTCGA
AGCCGTGTGCGAGACACCGCAGCCGCCGGCGTTGTGGATACCTCGCGGAAAACTTGGCCCTCACTGACAG
ATGAGGGGCGGACGTTGACACTTGAGGGGCCGACTCACCCGGCGCGGCGTTGACAGATGAGGGGCAGGCT
CGATTTCGGCCGGCGACGTGGAGCTGGCCAGCCTCGCAAATCGGCGAAAACGCCTGATTTTACGCGAGTT
TCCCACAGATGATGTGGACAAGCCTGGGGATAAGTGCCCTGCGGTATTGACACTTGAGGGGCGCGACTAC
TGACAGATGAGGGGCGCGATCCTTGACACTTGAGGGGCAGAGTGCTGACAGATGAGGGGCGCACCTATTG
ACATTTGAGGGGCTGTCCACAGGCAGAAAATCCAGCATTTGCAAGGGTTTCCGCCCGTTTTTCGGCCACC
GCTAACCTGTCTTTTAACCTGCTTTTAAACCAATATTTATAAACCTTGTTTTTAACCAGGGCTGCGCCCT
GTGCGCGTGACCGCGCACGCCGAAGGGGGGTGCCCCCCCTTCTCGAACCCTCCCGGCCCGCTCTCGCGTT
GGCAGCATCACCCATAATTGTGGTTTCAAAATCGGCTCCGTCGATACTATGTTATACGCCAACTTTGAAA
ACAACTTTGAAAAAGCTGTTTTCTGGTATTTAAAGTTTTAGAATGCAAGGAACAGTGAATTGGAGTTCGT
CTTGTTATAATTAGGGAAGGTGCGAATAAGCGGGGAAATTCTTCTCGGCTGACTCAGTCATTTCATTTCT
TCATGTTTGAGCCGATTTTTTCTCCCGTAAATGCCTTGAATCAGCCTATTTAGACCGTTTCTTCGCCATT
TAAGGCGTTATCCCCAGTTTTTA
[978 nt withheld, positions 7514-8491]
GATGAACCCTGTTCTATGGCTCCAGATGACAAACATGATCTCATATCAGGGACTTGTTCGCACCTTCCTT
AGCTTCTTGGGGTATCTTTAAATACTGTAGAAAAGAGGAAGGAAATAATAAATGGCTAAAATGAGAATAT
CACCGGAATTGAAAAAACTGATCGAAAAATACCGCTGCGTAAAAGATACGGAAGGAATGTCTCCTGCTAA
GGTATATAAGCTGGTGGGAGAAAATGAAAACCTATATTTAAAAATGACGGACAGCCGGTATAAAGGGACC
ACCTATGATGTGGAACGGGAAAAGGACATGATGCTATGGCTGGAAGGAAAGCTGCCTGTTCCAAAGGTCC
TGCACCTTGAACGGCATGATGGCTGGAGCAATCTGCTCATGAGTGAGGCCGATGGCGTCCTTTGCTCGGA
AGAGTATGAAGATGAACAAAGCCCTGAAAAGATTATCGAGCTGTATGCGGAGTGCATCAGGCTCTTTCAC
TCCATCGACATATCGGATTGTCCCTATACGAATAGCTTAGACAGCCGCTTAGCCGAATTGGATTACTTAC
TGAATAACGATCTGGCCGATGTGGATTGCGAAAACTGGGAAGAAGACACCCCATTTAAAGATCCGCGCGA
GCTGTATGATTTTTTAAAGACGGAAAAGCCCGAAGAGGAACTTGTCTTTTCCCACGGCGACCTGGGAGAC
AGCAACATCTTTGTGAAAGATGGCAAAGTAAGTGGCTTTATTGATCTTGGGAGAAGCGGCAGGGCGGACA
AGTGGTATGACATTGCCTTCTGCGTCCGGTCGATCAGGGAGGATATTGGGGAAGAACAGTATGTCGAGCT
ATTTTTTGACTTACTGGGGATCAAGCCTGATTGGGAGAAAATAAAATATTATATTTTACTGGATGAATTG
TTTTAGTACCTAGATGTGGCGCAACGATGCTGGCGACAAGCAGGAGCGCACCGACTTCTTCCGCATCAAG
TGTTTTGGCTCTCAGGCCGAGGCCCACGGCAAGTATTTGGGCAAGGGGTCGCTGGTATTCGTGCAGGGCA
AGATTCGGAATACCAAGTACGAGAAGGACGGCCAGACGGTCTACGGGACCGACTTCATTGCCGATAAGGT
GGATTATCTGGACACCAAGGCACCAGGCGGATCAAATCAGGAATAAGGGCACATTGCCCCGGCGTGAGTC
GGGGCAATCCCGCAAGGAGGGTGAATGAATCGGACGTTTGACCGGAAGGCATACAGGCAAGAACTGATCG
ACGCGGGGTTTTCCGCCGAGGATGCCGAAACCATCGCAAGCCGCACCGTCATGCGTGCGCCCCGCGAAAC
CTTCCAGTCCGTCGGCTCGATGGCCCAGCAAGCTACGGCCAAGATCGAGCGCGACAGCGTGCAACTGGCT
CCCCCTGCCCTGCCCGCGCCATCGGCCGCCGTGGAGCGTTCGCGTCGTCTCGAACAGGAGGCGGCAGGTT
TGGCGAAGTCGATGACCATCGACACGCGAGGAACTATGACGACCAAGAAGCGAAAAACCGCCGGCGAGGA
CCTGGCAAAACAGGTCAGCGAGGCCAAGCAAGCCGCGTTGCTGAAACACACGAAGCAGCAGATCAAGGAA
ATGCAGCTTTCCTTGTTCGATATTGCGCCGTGGCCGGACACGATGCGAGCGATGCCAAACGACACGGCCC
GCTCTGCCCTGTTCACCACGCGCAACAAGAAAATCCCGCGCGAGGCGCTGCAAAACAAGGTCATTTTCCA
CGTCAACAAGGACGTGAAGATCACCTACACCGGCGTCGAGCTGCGGGCCGACGATGACGAACTGGTGTGG
CAGCAGGTGTTGGAGTACGCGAAGCGCACCCCTATCGGCGAGCCGATCACCTTCACGTTCTACGAGCTTT
GCCAGGACCTGGGCTGGTCGATCAATGGCCGGTATTACACGAAGGCCGAGGAATGCCTGTCGCGCCTACA
GGCGACGGCGATGGGCTTCACGTCCGACCGCGTTGGGCACCTGGAATCGGTGTCGCTGCTGCACCGCTTC
CGCGTCCTGGACCGTGGCAAGAAAACGTCCCGTTGCCAGGTCCTGATCGACGAGGAAATCGTCGTGCTGT
TTGCTGGCGACCACTACACGAAATTCATATGGGAGAAGTACCGCAAGCTGTCGCCGACGGCCCGACGGAT
GTTCGACTATTTCAGCTCGCACCGGGAGCCGTACCCGCTCAAGCTGGAAACCTTCCGCCTCATGTGCGGA
TCGGATTCCACCCGCGTGAAGAAGTGGCGCGAGCAGGTCGGCGAAGCCTGCGAAGAGTTGCGAGGCAGCG
GCCTGGTGGAACACGCCTGGGTCAATGATGACCTGGTGCATTGCAAACGCTAG
Features (pLannotate 1.2.2; 19 found; start..end, strand, type, name):
     24..51      +  CDS            TetR (fragment): tetracycline resistance regulatory protein; tetR
    240..828     -  rep_origin     ori: high-copy-number ColE1/pMB1/pBR322/pUC origin of replication
   1042..1066    -  misc_feature   RB T-DNA repeat: right border repeat from nopaline C58 T-DNA
   1118..1141    -  CDS            lacZα (fragment): LacZα fragment of β-galactosidase; lacZ fragment
   1723..1793    +  ncRNA          tRNA: Accession: RF00005 - tRNA
   1815..1890    +  misc_RNA       gRNA scaffold: guide RNA scaffold for the Streptococcus pyogenes CRISPR/Cas9 system
   3012..3452    +  CDS            H2B1_ARATH: Experimental evidence at protein level: Swiss-Prot protein existence level 1. Core component of nucleosome. Nucleosomes wrap and compact DNA into chromatin, limiting DNA accessibility to the cellular machineries which require DNA as a template. Histones thereby play a central role in transcription regulation, DNA repair, DNA replication and chromosomal stability. DNA accessibility is regulated via a complex set of post-translational modifications of histones, also called histone code, and nucleosome remodeling. From Arabidopsis thaliana (Mouse-ear cress).
   3453..4169    +  CDS            Clover: Clover is a basic (constitutively fluorescent) green/yellow fluorescent protein published in 2012, derived from Aequorea victoria. It is reported to be a rapidly-maturing weak dimer with high acid sensitivity.
   5246..5282    +  ncRNA          PK1-TEV CVMV: Accession: RF01102 - 5'-leader pseudoknot of TEV/CVMV
   5354..6061    +  CDS            mCherry: mCherry is a basic (constitutively fluorescent) red fluorescent protein published in 2004, derived from Discosoma sp.. It is reported to be a very rapidly-maturing monomer with low acid sensitivity.
   6076..6093    +  misc_feature   MCS (fragment): pUC18/19 multiple cloning site
   6132..6288    +  polyA_signal   CaMV poly(A) signal (fragment): cauliflower mosaic virus polyadenylation signal
   6308..6355    +  protein_bind   FRT (mutant): FRT site with a mutation in the core sequence (Azam et al., 1997) FLP recombinase from the Saccharomyces cerevisiae 2μ plasmid
   6467..6491    -  misc_feature   LB T-DNA repeat: left border repeat from nopaline C58 T-DNA
   6571..7202    +  rep_origin     oriV: incP origin of replication
   7514..8491    -  CDS            insH10 (sequence withheld): INH10_ECOLI - Protein inferred from homology: Swiss-Prot protein existence level 3. Involved in the transposition of the insertion sequence IS5. From Escherichia coli (strain K12).
   8490..8561    +  CDS            yghO (fragment) (sequence partly withheld): YGHO_ECOLI - Experimental evidence at transcript level: Swiss-Prot protein existence level 2. From Escherichia coli (strain K12).
   8613..9407    +  CDS            KanR: aminoglycoside phosphotransferase; aphA-3; confers resistance to kanamycin
   9706..10854   +  CDS            trfA: trans-acting replication protein that binds to and activates oriV
