[The description below was written by a language model from this plasmid's Addgene catalogue record and pLannotate feature annotations shown in this document.]
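Description:
LT0 is a plant binary vector built on the pSUN backbone for Agrobacterium-mediated T-DNA delivery, and it serves as the no-Cas9 control version of a CRISPR-based lineage tracing system for living plants. It is propagated in E. coli as a high-copy plasmid through a ColE1/pUC-type origin under kanamycin selection (aphA-3-type KanR). The broad-host-range incP oriV together with its activator gene trfA supports replication in Agrobacterium. The backbone annotation also picks up an IS5 transposase gene (insH) and an adjacent yghO fragment, which suggests an E. coli insertion element lies in the sequenced backbone between oriV and KanR. Short TetR and lacZα fragments are cloning remnants.

Between the nopaline-type right and left T-DNA borders, the payload is recorded as pU6::AAVS1gRNA::LT0::mCherrySSM. The feature table shows a tRNA element followed by an S. pyogenes Cas9 guide RNA scaffold, consistent with the U6-driven AAVS1-targeting guide named in the record, although the U6 promoter itself is not annotated. Downstream is an Arabidopsis histone H2B coding sequence joined directly to Clover, which would give a nuclear-localised green/yellow fluorescent reporter and presumably corresponds to the LT0 reporter. The record does not state its promoter or how the guide target relates to reporter activation. A separate mCherry cassette, preceded by a TEV-type 5' leader and ended by a CaMV poly(A) signal, matches the listed seed RFP fluorescence marker used to identify transgenic seeds; its promoter is likewise unannotated. A mutant FRT site sits near the left border. Because no Cas9 is encoded, the construct allows assessment of reporter background in the absence of editing.
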