Addgene plasmid #210551: LT0
Purpose: Binary vector expressing the Lineage Tracing system. No Cas9 control expression cassette. LT0 reporter
Depositing lab: Ortrun Mittelsten Scheid. Depositing organization: Gregor Mendel Institute of Molecular Plant Biology. Publication: A versatile CRISPR-based system for lineage tracing in living plants. Dona M, Bradamante G, Bogojevic Z, Gutzat R, Streubel S, Mosiolek M, Dolan L, Mittelsten Scheid O. Plant J. 2023 Jul 5. doi: 10.1111/tpj.16378. PubMed 37403571.
Backbone
  Vector backbone: pSUN
  Vector type: Plant Expression
  Selectable markers: Seed RFP fluorescence
Growth in bacteria
  Bacterial resistance: Kanamycin, 50 μg/mL
  Growth temperature: 37°C
  Growth strain: DH5alpha
  Copy number: High Copy
Gene/Insert
  Gene/Insert name: pU6::AAVS1gRNA::LT0::mCherrySSM
  Species: Other
  Cloning method: Unknown
Terms and licenses: Academic/Nonprofit Terms; Industry Terms: Not Available to Industry
How to cite: LT0 was a gift from Ortrun Mittelsten Scheid (Addgene plasmid # 210551 ; http://n2t.net/addgene:210551 ; RRID:Addgene_210551)
